Addgene plasmid #44514: pDN-T1TCbt
Depositing lab: Gabor Balazsi. Depositing organization: University of Texas MD Anderson Cancer Center. Publication: Negative autoregulation linearizes the dose-response and suppresses the heterogeneity of gene expression. Nevozhay D, Adams RM, Murphy KF, Josic K, Balazsi G. Proc Natl Acad Sci U S A. 2009 Mar 31;106(13):5123-8. doi: 10.1073/pnas.0809901106. Epub 2009 Mar 11. PubMed 19279212.
Backbone
  Vector backbone: pRS404
  Backbone manufacturer: Stratagene
  Backbone size w/o insert (bp): 4274
  Total vector size (bp): 6483
  Modifications to backbone: CYC1 transcriptional terminator present downstream of inserts (between XhoI and PvuII sites). Additional, nonfunctional tetracycline repressor (tetR) fragment present between SacI and SpeI sites.
  Vector type: Yeast Expression, Synthetic Biology ; Expression regulator/reporter
  Selectable markers: TRP1
Growth in bacteria
  Bacterial resistance: Ampicillin, 100 μg/mL
  Growth temperature: 37°C
  Growth strain: XL10 Gold
  Copy number: High Copy
Gene/Insert 1
  Gene/Insert name: PGal1-T123 promoter (alt name: Yeast GAL1 promoter with 3XtetO2)
  Species: S. cerevisiae (budding yeast), Synthetic
  Insert size (bp): 450
  Mutation: Three tandem tet operators (3XtetO2) downstream of the GAL1 TATA box
  Entrez Gene: GAL1 (a.k.a. YBR020W)
  Promoter: PGal1-T123 promoter
  Cloning method: Restriction Enzyme; 5′ cloning site AgeI (not destroyed); 3′ cloning site BamHI (not destroyed)
  Sequencing primers: 5′ Gal1ProF2 (CGAAGCGATGATTTTTGATC); 3′ Tet-R (GGCGAGTTTACGGGTTGTTA)
Gene/Insert 2
  Gene/Insert name: tetR::ymcherry (alt names: Tetracycline repressor; yeast-enhanced mcherry fluorescent protein)
  Species: S. cerevisiae (budding yeast), Synthetic; E. Coli
  Insert size (bp): 1385
  Cloning method: Restriction Enzyme; 5′ cloning site BamHI (not destroyed); 3′ cloning site XhoI (not destroyed)
  Sequencing primers: 5′ GAL1; 3′ ymcherry-R1 (TGGTAATGGGCCACCCTTAG)
Terms and licenses: Academic/Nonprofit Terms; Industry Terms: Not Available to Industry
How to cite: pDN-T1TCbt was a gift from Gabor Balazsi (Addgene plasmid # 44514 ; http://n2t.net/addgene:44514 ; RRID:Addgene_44514)
