[The description below was written by a language model from this plasmid's Addgene catalogue record and the feature table of its GenBank file.]
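Description:
pDN-T1TCbt is a yeast synthetic-biology plasmid built on the pRS404 backbone, an integrating-type Saccharomyces cerevisiae shuttle vector. No yeast replication origin or centromere is annotated in the feature table. In yeast it is selected through the TRP1 auxotrophic marker, which is expressed from its own promoter. In E. coli it is propagated at high copy from a ColE1/pUC-type origin with ampicillin resistance (bla). An f1 phage origin is also present.

The payload is a negative-autoregulation gene circuit. The PGal1-T123 promoter is a GAL1 promoter that retains the Gal4-responsive UAS and carries three tandem tetO2 operators placed downstream of the TATA box. It drives a fusion of the Tn10 tetracycline repressor to a yeast-enhanced mCherry (tetR::ymcherry), and a CYC1 terminator follows the fusion. Because the TetR fusion binds the operators in its own promoter, it represses its own synthesis. Tetracycline-class inducers relieve this repression, and the red fluorescent moiety reports the repressor level directly. Only the TetR portion of the fusion is annotated as a CDS in the feature table; the mCherry part presumably lies in the unannotated stretch between TetR and the CYC1 terminator.

The record also notes an additional nonfunctional tetR fragment between the SacI and SpeI sites. An ADH1 terminator and a lac operator are annotated upstream of the promoter. The associated publication title indicates that such constructs were used to study how negative autoregulation linearizes the inducer dose-response and reduces cell-to-cell heterogeneity in gene expression.
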