LOCUS       Exported 6483 bp ds-DNA circular SYN 12-MAY-2021
DEFINITION  synthetic circular DNA
ACCESSION   .
VERSION     .
KEYWORDS    pDN-T1TCbt
SOURCE      synthetic DNA construct
  ORGANISM  synthetic DNA construct
REFERENCE   1 (bases 1 to 6483)
  AUTHORS   Nevozhay D, Adams RM, Murphy KF, Josic K, Balazsi G
  TITLE     Negative autoregulation linearizes the dose-response and suppresses
            the heterogeneity of gene expression.
  JOURNAL   Proc Natl Acad Sci U S A. 2009 Mar 31;106(13):5123-8. doi:
            10.1073/pnas.0809901106. Epub 2009 Mar 11.
  PUBMED    19279212
REFERENCE   2 (bases 1 to 6483)
  AUTHORS   .
  TITLE     Direct Submission
  JOURNAL   Exported May 12, 2021 from SnapGene Server 1.1.58
            http://www.snapgene.com
FEATURES             Location/Qualifiers
     source          1..6483
                     /organism="synthetic DNA construct"
                     /mol_type="other DNA"
     primer_bind     complement(29..51)
                     /label=pGEX 3'
                     /note="pGEX vectors, reverse primer"
     primer_bind     151..170
                     /label=pRS-marker
                     /note="pRS vectors, use to sequence yeast selectable
                     marker"
     promoter        191..472
                     /gene="S. cerevisiae TRP1"
                     /label=TRP1 promoter
     CDS             473..1147
                     /codon_start=1
                     /gene="S. cerevisiae TRP1"
                     /product="phosphoribosylanthranilate isomerase, required
                     for tryptophan biosynthesis"
                     /label=TRP1
                     /note="yeast auxotrophic marker"
                     /translation="MSVINFTGSSGPLVKVCGLQSTEAAECALDSDADLLGIICVPNRK
                     RTIDPVIARKISSLVKAYKNSSGTPKYLVGVFRNQPKEDVLALVNDYGIDIVQLHGDES
                     WQEYQEFLGLPVIKRLVFPKDCNILLSAASQKPHSFIPLFDSEAGGTGELLDWNSISDW
                     VGRQESPESLHFMLAGGLTPENVGDALRLNGVIGVDVSGGVETNGVKDSNKIANFVKNA
                     KK"
     rep_origin      complement(1246..1701)
                     /direction=LEFT
                     /label=f1 ori
                     /note="f1 bacteriophage origin of replication; arrow
                     indicates direction of (+) strand synthesis"
     primer_bind     complement(1383..1404)
                     /label=F1ori-F
                     /note="F1 origin, forward primer"
     primer_bind     1595..1614
                     /label=F1ori-R
                     /note="F1 origin, reverse primer"
     terminator      1779..1944
                     /gene="S. cerevisiae ADH1"
                     /label=ADH1 terminator
                     /note="transcription terminator for the S. cerevisiae
                     alcohol dehydrogenase 1 (ADH1) gene"
     primer_bind     1865..1889
                     /label=pHybLex-R
                     /note="ADH terminator, reverse primer"
     protein_bind    2199..2215
                     /label=lac operator
                     /bound_moiety="lac repressor encoded by lacI"
                     /note="The lac repressor binds to the lac operator to
                     inhibit transcription in E. coli. This inhibition can be
                     relieved by adding lactose or
                     isopropyl-beta-D-thiogalactopyranoside (IPTG)."
     protein_bind    2346..2463
                     /label=UAS
                     /bound_moiety="Gal4"
                     /note="upstream activating sequence mediating
                     Gal4-dependent induction"
     protein_bind    2671..2689
                     /gene="tetO"
                     /label=tet operator
                     /bound_moiety="tetracycline repressor TetR"
                     /note="bacterial operator O2 for the tetR and tetA genes"
     protein_bind    2692..2710
                     /gene="tetO"
                     /label=tet operator
                     /bound_moiety="tetracycline repressor TetR"
                     /note="bacterial operator O2 for the tetR and tetA genes"
     protein_bind    2719..2737
                     /gene="tetO"
                     /label=tet operator
                     /bound_moiety="tetracycline repressor TetR"
                     /note="bacterial operator O2 for the tetR and tetA genes"
     primer_bind     2758..2781
                     /label=GAL1
                     /note="S. cerevisiae GAL1 promoter, forward primer"
     CDS             2811..3431
                     /codon_start=1
                     /gene="tetR from transposon Tn10"
                     /product="tetracycline repressor TetR"
                     /label=TetR
                     /note="TetR binds to the tetracycline operator tetO to
                     inhibit transcription. This inhibition can be relieved by
                     adding tetracycline or doxycycline."
                     /translation="MSRLDKSKVINSALELLNEVGIEGLTTRKLAQKLGVEQPTLYWHV
                     KNKRALLDALAIEMLDRHHTHFCPLEGESWQDFLRNNAKSFRCALLSHRDGAKVHLGTR
                     PTEKQYETLENQLAFLCQQGFSLENALYALSAVGHFTLGCVLEDQEHQVAKEERETPTT
                     DSMPPLLRQAIELFDHQGAEPAFLFGLELIICGLEKQLKCESGS"
     primer_bind     complement(2884..2903)
                     /label=Tet-R
                     /note="Tetracycline resistance gene, reverse primer"
     terminator      4232..4421
                     /gene="S. cerevisiae CYC1"
                     /label=CYC1 terminator
                     /note="transcription terminator for CYC1"
     primer_bind     complement(4493..4510)
                     /label=L4440
                     /note="L4440 vector, forward primer"
     rep_origin      complement(4664..5252)
                     /direction=LEFT
                     /label=ori
                     /note="high-copy-number ColE1/pMB1/pBR322/pUC origin of
                     replication"
     primer_bind     complement(4744..4763)
                     /label=pBR322ori-F
                     /note="pBR322 origin, forward primer"
     CDS             complement(5423..6283)
                     /codon_start=1
                     /gene="bla"
                     /product="beta-lactamase"
                     /label=AmpR
                     /note="confers resistance to ampicillin, carbenicillin, and
                     related antibiotics"
                     /translation="MSIQHFRVALIPFFAAFCLPVFAHPETLVKVKDAEDQLGARVGYI
                     ELDLNSGKILESFRPEERFPMMSTFKVLLCGAVLSRIDAGQEQLGRRIHYSQNDLVEYS
                     PVTEKHLTDGMTVRELCSAAITMSDNTAANLLLTTIGGPKELTAFLHNMGDHVTRLDRW
                     EPELNEAIPNDERDTTMPVAMATTLRKLLTGELLTLASRQQLIDWMEADKVAGPLLRSA
                     LPAGWFIADKSGAGERGSRGIIAALGPDGKPSRIVVIYTTGSQATMDERNRQIAEIGAS
                     LIKHW"
     primer_bind     6046..6065
                     /label=Amp-R
                     /note="Ampicillin resistance gene, reverse primer"
     promoter        complement(6284..6388)
                     /gene="bla"
                     /label=AmpR promoter
     primer_bind     6456..6474
                     /label=pBRforEco
                     /note="pBR322 vectors, upsteam of EcoRI site, forward
                     primer"
ORIGIN
        1 tcgcgcgttt cggtgatgac ggtgaaaacc tctgacacat gcagctcccg gagacggtca
       61 cagcttgtct gtaagcggat gccgggagca gacaagcccg tcagggcgcg tcagcgggtg
      121 ttggcgggtg tcggggctgg cttaactatg cggcatcaga gcagattgta ctgagagtgc
      181 accatagatc aacgacatta ctatatatat aatataggaa gcatttaata gaacagcatc
      241 gtaatatatg tgtactttgc agttatgacg ccagatggca gtagtggaag atattcttta
      301 ttgaaaaata gcttgtcacc ttacgtacaa tcttgatccg gagcttttct ttttttgccg
      361 attaagaatt aattcggtcg aaaaaagaaa aggagagggc caagagggag ggcattggtg
      421 actattgagc acgtgagtat acgtgattaa gcacacaaag gcagcttgga gtatgtctgt
      481 tattaatttc acaggtagtt ctggtccatt ggtgaaagtt tgcggcttgc agagcacaga
      541 ggccgcagaa tgtgctctag attccgatgc tgacttgctg ggtattatat gtgtgcccaa
      601 tagaaagaga acaattgacc cggttattgc aaggaaaatt tcaagtcttg taaaagcata
      661 taaaaatagt tcaggcactc cgaaatactt ggttggcgtg tttcgtaatc aacctaagga
      721 ggatgttttg gctctggtca atgattacgg cattgatatc gtccaactgc atggagatga
      781 gtcgtggcaa gaataccaag agttcctcgg tttgccagtt attaaaagac tcgtatttcc
      841 aaaagactgc aacatactac tcagtgcagc ttcacagaaa cctcattcgt ttattccctt
      901 gtttgattca gaagcaggtg ggacaggtga acttttggat tggaactcga tttctgactg
      961 ggttggaagg caagagagcc ccgaaagctt acattttatg ttagctggtg gactgacgcc
     1021 agaaaatgtt ggtgatgcgc ttagattaaa tggcgttatt ggtgttgatg taagcggagg
     1081 tgtggagaca aatggtgtaa aagactctaa caaaatagca aatttcgtca aaaatgctaa
     1141 gaaataggtt attactgagt agtatttatt taagtattgt ttgtgcactt gcctatgcgg
     1201 tgtgaaatac cgcacagatg cgtaaggaga aaataccgca tcaggaaatt gtaaacgtta
     1261 atattttgtt aaaattcgcg ttaaattttt gttaaatcag ctcatttttt aaccaatagg
     1321 ccgaaatcgg caaaatccct tataaatcaa aagaatagac cgagataggg ttgagtgttg
     1381 ttccagtttg gaacaagagt ccactattaa agaacgtgga ctccaacgtc aaaggnnnnn
     1441 nnnnnnnnnn nnnnnnnnnn nnnnnnnnnn nnnnnnnnnn nnnntnnnnn nnnnnnnnnn
     1501 nnnnnnnnnn nnnnnnnnnn nnnnnnnnnn nnnnnnnnnn nnnnnnnnnn nnnnnnnnnn
     1561 nnnnnnnnnn nnnnnngnnn nnnnnnnnnn nnnnnnnnnn nnnnnnnnnn nnnnnnnnnn
     1621 nnnnnnnnnn nnnnnnnnnn nnnnnnnnnn nnnnnnnnnn nnnnnnnnnn nnnnnnnnnn
     1681 nnnnnnnnnn nnnnnnnnnn nccattcgcc attcaggctg cgcaactgtt gggaagggcg
     1741 atcggtgcgg gcctcttcgc tattacgcca ctgaattgga gcgacctcat gctatacctg
     1801 agaaagcaac ctgacctaca ggaaagagtt actcaagaat aagaattttc gttttaaaac
     1861 ctaagagtca ctttaaaatt tgtatacact tatttttttt ataacttatt taataataaa
     1921 aatcataaat cataagaaat tcgcttattt agaagtgtca acaacgtatc taccaacgat
     1981 ttgacccttt tccatctttt cgtaaatttc tggcaaggta gacaagccga caaccttgat
     2041 tggagacttg accaaacctc tggcgaagaa ttgttaatta agagctctta actagtgcgg
     2101 ccgcccttta gtgagggttg aattcgaatt ttcaaaaatt cttacttttt ttttggatgg
     2161 acgcaaagaa gtttaataat catattacat gtgtgaaatt gttatccgct cacaattcca
     2221 cacaacatat ctaatcttac ttatatgttg tggaaatgta aagagcccca ttatcttagc
     2281 ctaaaaaaac cttctctttg gaactttcag taatacgctt aactgctcat tgctatattg
     2341 aagtacggat tagaagccgc cgagcgggtg acagccctcc gaaggaagac tctcctccgt
     2401 gcgtcctcgt cttcaccggt cgcgttcctg aaacgcagat gtgcctcgcg ccgcactgct
     2461 ccgaacaata aagattctac aatactagct tttatggtta tgaagaggaa aaattggcag
     2521 taacctggcc ccacaaacct tcaaatgaac gaatcaaatt aacaaccata ggatgataat
     2581 gcgattagtt ttttagcctt atttctgggg taattaatca gcgaagcgat gatttttgat
     2641 ctattaacag atatataaat gcaaaaactg tccctatcag tgatagagat ctccctatca
     2701 gtgatagaga tattactttc cctatcagtg atagagaagt atcaacaaaa aattgttaat
     2761 atacctctat actttaacgt caaggagaaa aaaccccgga tcctattaaa atgtctagat
     2821 tagataaaag taaagtgatt aacagcgcat tagagctgct taatgaggtc ggaatcgaag
     2881 gtttaacaac ccgtaaactc gcccagaagc taggtgtaga gcagcctaca ttgtattggc
     2941 atgtaaaaaa taagcgggct ttgctcgacg ccttagccat tgagatgtta gataggcacc
     3001 atactcactt ttgcccttta gaaggggaaa gctggcaaga ttttttacgt aataacgcta
     3061 aaagttttag atgtgcttta ctaagtcatc gcgatggagc aaaagtacat ttaggtacac
     3121 ggcctacaga aaaacagtat gaaactctcg aaaatcaatt agccttttta tgccaacaag
     3181 gtttttcact agagaatgca ttatatgcac tcagcgctgt ggggcatttt actttaggtt
     3241 gcgtattgga agatcaagag catcaagtcg ctaaagaaga aagggaaaca cctactactg
     3301 atagtatgcc gccattatta cgacaagcta tcgaattatt tgatcaccaa ggtgcagagc
     3361 cagccttctt attcggcctt gaattgatca tatgcggatt agaaaaacaa cttaaatgtg
     3421 aaagtgggtc tggtgacggt gctggtttaa ttaacatggc aactagcggc atggttagta
     3481 aaggagaaga aaataacatg gcaatcatta aggagttcat gagattcaaa gttcacatgg
     3541 aaggttctgt aaatggacat gaatttgaaa tagaaggtga aggagaagga aggccttatg
     3601 aaggaaccca aaccgcgaag ctaaaagtta ctaagggtgg cccattacca tttgcatggg
     3661 atatccttag ccctcaattc atgtatgggt caaaggctta tgtcaagcac cccgccgaca
     3721 ttccagacta tctaaagtta tcttttcccg aagggtttaa gtgggagcgt gtgatgaact
     3781 tcgaagacgg tggcgtggta acagtgactc aggattcgtc cctgcaagat ggtgaattta
     3841 tctacaaagt caaattaaga ggaactaact ttccatctga cggcccggtt atgcaaaaaa
     3901 agacaatggg ctgggaggcc tcctcagaac gaatgtaccc tgaagatggt gccttgaagg
     3961 gtgagattaa acaaagattg aaattgaaag atggtggaca ttatgacgct gaggttaaaa
     4021 cgacatacaa agctaagaaa cctgtccagc tcccaggtgc ttacaatgta aatataaaac
     4081 ttgatattac atcacataat gaagattata cgatagttga acaatacgaa agggctgagg
     4141 ggagacatag tactggtggc atggatgaac tatacaaagg ttctggtacc gcataataac
     4201 tcgagtaagc ttggtaccgc ggctagctaa gatccgctct aaccgaaaag gaaggagtta
     4261 gacaacctga agtctaggtc cctatttatt tttttatagt tatgttagta ttaagaacgt
     4321 tatttatatt tcaaattttt cttttttttc tgtacagacg cgtgtacgca tgtaacatta
     4381 tactgaaaac cttgcttgag aaggttttgg gacgctcgaa gatccagctg cattaatgaa
     4441 tcggccaacg cgcggggaga ggcggtttgc gtattgggcg ctcttccgct tcctcgctca
     4501 ctgactcgct gcgctcggtc gttcggctgc ggcgagcggt atcagctcac tcaaaggcgg
     4561 taatacggtt atccacagaa tcaggggata acgcaggaaa gaacatgtga gcaaaaggcc
     4621 agcaaaaggc caggaaccgt aaaaaggccg cgttgctggc gtttttccat aggctccgcc
     4681 cccctgacga gcatcacaaa aatcgacgct caagtcagag gtggcgaaac ccgacaggac
     4741 tataaagata ccaggcgttt ccccctggaa gctccctcgt gcgctctcct gttccgaccc
     4801 tgccgcttac cggatacctg tccgcctttc tcccttcggg aagcgtggcg ctttctcata
     4861 gctcacgctg taggtatctc agttcggtgt aggtcgttcg ctccaagctg ggctgtgtgc
     4921 acgaaccccc cgttcagccc gaccgctgcg ccttatccgg taactatcgt cttgagtcca
     4981 acccggtaag acacgactta tcgccactgg cagcagccac tggtaacagg attagcagag
     5041 cgaggtatgt aggcggtgct acagagttct tgaagtggtg gcctaactac ggctacacta
     5101 gaaggacagt atttggtatc tgcgctctgc tgaagccagt taccttcgga aaaagagttg
     5161 gtagctcttg atccggcaaa caaaccaccg ctggtagcgg tggttttttt gtttgcaagc
     5221 agcagattac gcgcagaaaa aaaggatctc aagaagatcc tttgatcttt tctacggggt
     5281 ctgacgctca gtggaacgaa aactcacgtt aagggatttt ggtcatgaga ttatcaaaaa
     5341 ggatcttcac ctagatcctt ttaaattaaa aatgaagttt taaatcaatc taaagtatat
     5401 atgagtaaac ttggtctgac agttaccaat gcttaatcag tgaggcacct atctcagcga
     5461 tctgtctatt tcgttcatcc atagttgcct gactccccgt cgtgtagata actacgatac
     5521 gggagggctt accatctggc cccagtgctg caatgatacc gcgagaccca cgctcaccgg
     5581 ctccagattt atcagcaata aaccagccag ccggaagggc cgagcgcaga agtggtcctg
     5641 caactttatc cgcctccatc cagtctatta attgttgccg ggaagctaga gtaagtagtt
     5701 cgccagttaa tagtttgcgc aacgttgttg ccattgctac aggcatcgtg gtgtcacgct
     5761 cgtcgtttgg tatggcttca ttcagctccg gttcccaacg atcaaggcga gttacatgat
     5821 cccccatgtt gtgcaaaaaa gcggttagct ccttcggtcc tccgatcgtt gtcagaagta
     5881 agttggccgc agtgttatca ctcatggtta tggcagcact gcataattct cttactgtca
     5941 tgccatccgt aagatgcttt tctgtgactg gtgagtactc aaccaagtca ttctgagaat
     6001 agtgtatgcg gcgaccgagt tgctcttgcc cggcgtcaat acgggataat accgcgccac
     6061 atagcagaac tttaaaagtg ctcatcattg gaaaacgttc ttcggggcga aaactctcaa
     6121 ggatcttacc gctgttgaga tccagttcga tgtaacccac tcgtgcaccc aactgatctt
     6181 cagcatcttt tactttcacc agcgtttctg ggtgagcaaa aacaggaagg caaaatgccg
     6241 caaaaaaggg aataagggcg acacggaaat gttgaatact catactcttc ctttttcaat
     6301 attattgaag catttatcag ggttattgtc tcatgagcgg atacatattt gaatgtattt
     6361 agaaaaataa acaaataggg gttccgcgca catttccccg aaaagtgcca cctgacgtct
     6421 aagaaaccat tattatcatg acattaacct ataaaaatag gcgtatcacg aggccctttc
     6481 gtc
//
