>Addgene plasmid #44514 | pDN-T1TCbt | addgene partial sequence | sequence record 62635 | Tet-R 5'-GGCGAGTTTACGGGTTGTTA-3'
TTAAGCAGCTCTAATGCGCTGTTAATCACTTTACTTTTATCTAATCTAGACATTTTAATAGGATCCGGGG
TTTTTTCTCCTTGACGTTAAAGTATAGAGGTATATTAACAATTTTTTGTTGATACTTCTCTATCACTGAT
AGGGAAAGTAATATCTCTATCACTGATAGGGAGATCTCTATCACTGATAGGGACAGTTTTTGCATTTATA
TATCTGTTAATAGATCAAAAATCATCGCTTCGCTGATTAATTACCCCAGAAATAAGGCTAAAAAACTAAT
CGCATTATCATCCTATGGTTGTTAATTTGATTCGTTCATTTGAAGGTTTGTGGGGCCAGGTTACTGCCAA
TTTTTCCTCTTCATAACCATAAAAGCTAGTATTGTAGAATCTTTATTGTTCGGAGCAGTGCGGCGCGAGG
CACATCTGCGTTTCAGGAACGCGACCGGTGAAGACGAGGACGCACGGAGGAGAGTCTTCCTTCGGAGGGC
TGTCACCCGCTCGGCGGCTTCTAATCCGTACTTCAATATAGCAATGAGCAGTTAAGCGTATTACTGAAAG
TTCCAAAGAGAAGGTTTTTTTAGGCTAAGATAATGGGGCTCTTTACATTTCCACAACATATAAGTAAGAT
TAGATATGTTGTGTGGAATTGTGAGCGGATAACAATTTCACACATGTAATATGATTATTAAACTTCTTTG
CGTCCATCCAAAAAAAAAGTAAGAATTTTTGAAAATTCGAATTCAACCCTCACTAAAGGGCGGCCGCACT
AGTTAAGAGCTCTTAATTAACAATTCTTCGCCAGAGGTTTGGTCAAGTCTCCAATCAAGGTTGTCGGCTT
GTCTACCTTGCCAGAAATTTACGAAAAGATGGAAAAGGGTCAAATCGTTGGTAGATACGTTGTTGACACT
TCTAAATAAGCGAATTTCTTATGATTTATGATTTTTATTATTAAATAAGTTATAAAAAAAATAAGTGTAT
ACAAATTTTAAAGTGACTCTTAGGTTTTAA
