>Addgene plasmid #44514 | pDN-T1TCbt | addgene partial sequence | sequence record 62636 | pRSII-F1 5'-CGGCATCAGAGCAGATTGTAC-3'
ATCAACGACATTACTATATATATAATATAGGAAGCATTTAATAGAACAGCATCGTAATATATGTGTACTT
TGCAGTTATGACGCCAGATGGCAGTAGTGGAAGATATTCTTTATTGAAAAATAGCTTGTCACCTTACGTA
CAATCTTGATCCGGAGCTTTTCTTTTTTTGCCGATTAAGAATTAATTCGGTCGAAAAAAGAAAAGGAGAG
GGCCAAGAGGGAGGGCATTGGTGACTATTGAGCACGTGAGTATACGTGATTAAGCACACAAAGGCAGCTT
GGAGTATGTCTGTTATTAATTTCACAGGTAGTTCTGGTCCATTGGTGAAAGTTTGCGGCTTGCAGAGCAC
AGAGGCCGCAGAATGTGCTCTAGATTCCGATGCTGACTTGCTGGGTATTATATGTGTGCCCAATAGAAAG
AGAACAATTGACCCGGTTATTGCAAGGAAAATTTCAAGTCTTGTAAAAGCATATAAAAATAGTTCAGGCA
CTCCGAAATACTTGGTTGGCGTGTTTCGTAATCAACCTAAGGAGGATGTTTTGGCTCTGGTCAATGATTA
CGGCATTGATATCGTCCAACTGCATGGAGATGAGTCGTGGCAAGAATACCAAGAGTTCCTCGGTTTGCCA
GTTATTAAAAGACTCGTATTTCCAAAAGACTGCAACATACTACTCAGTGCAGCTTCACAGAAACCTCATT
CGTTTATTCCCTTGTTTGATTCAGAAGCAGGTGGGACAGGTGAACTTTTGGATTGGAACTCGATTTCTGA
CTGGGTTGGAAG
