>Addgene plasmid #44514 | pDN-T1TCbt | addgene partial sequence | sequence record 62639 | ymcherry-R1 5'-TGGTAATGGGCCACCCTTAG-3'
GTTTGGGTTCCTTCATAAGGCCTTCCTTCTCCTTCACCTTCTATTTCAAATTCATGTCCATTTACAGAAC
CTTCCATGTGAACTTTGAATCTCATGAACTCCTTAATGATTGCCATGTTATTTTCTTCTCCTTTACTAAC
CATGCCGCTAGTTGCCATGTTAATTAAACCAGCACCGTCACCAGACCCACTTTCACATTTAAGTTGTTTT
TCTAATCCGCATATGATCAATTCAAGGCCGAATAAGAAGGCTGGCTCTGCACCTTGGTGATCAAATAATT
CGATAGCTTGTCGTAATAATGGCGGCATACTATCAGTAGTAGGTGTTTCCCTTTCTTCTTTAGCGACTTG
ATGCTCTTGATCTTCCAATACGCAACCTAAAGTAAAATGCCCCACAGCGCTGAGTGCATATAATGCATTC
TCTAGTGAAAAACCTTGTTGGCATAAAAAGGCTAATTGATTTTCGAGAGTTTCATACTGTTTTTCTGTAG
GCCGTGTACCTAAATGTACTTTTGCTCCATCGCGATGACTTAGTAAAGCACATCTAAAACTTTTAGCGTT
ATTACGTAAAAAATCTTGCCAGCTTTCCCCTTCTAAAGGGCAAAAGTGAGTATGGTGCCTATCTAACATC
TCAATGGCTAAGGCGTCGAGCAAAGCCCGCTTATTTTTTACATGCCAATACAATGTAGGCTGCTCTACAC
CTAGCTTCTGGGCGAGTTTACGGGTTGTTAAACCTTCGATTCCGACCTCATTAAGCAGCTCTAATGCGCT
GTTAATCACTTTACTTTTATCTAATCTAGACATTTTAATAGGATCCGGGGTTTT
